LOCUS       Exported 8007 bp ds-DNA circular SYN 12-MAY-2021
DEFINITION  vector for knocking out ald1 in Komagataella phaffii.
ACCESSION   .
VERSION     .
KEYWORDS    pUC_delta ald1
SOURCE      synthetic DNA construct
  ORGANISM  synthetic DNA construct
REFERENCE   1 (bases 1 to 8007)
  TITLE     Engineered ethanol-driven biosynthetic system for improving
            production of acetyl-CoA derived drugs in Crabtree-negative yeast
REFERENCE   2 (bases 1 to 8007)
  AUTHORS   .
  TITLE     Direct Submission
  JOURNAL   Exported May 12, 2021 from SnapGene Server 1.1.58
            http://www.snapgene.com
FEATURES             Location/Qualifiers
     source          1..8007
                     /organism="synthetic DNA construct"
                     /mol_type="other DNA"
     primer_bind     complement(10..28)
                     /label=pBRforEco
                     /note="pBR322 vectors, upsteam of EcoRI site, forward
                     primer"
     promoter        96..200
                     /gene="bla"
                     /label=AmpR promoter
     CDS             201..1061
                     /codon_start=1
                     /gene="bla"
                     /product="beta-lactamase"
                     /label=AmpR
                     /note="confers resistance to ampicillin, carbenicillin, and
                     related antibiotics"
                     /translation="MSIQHFRVALIPFFAAFCLPVFAHPETLVKVKDAEDQLGARVGYI
                     ELDLNSGKILESFRPEERFPMMSTFKVLLCGAVLSRIDAGQEQLGRRIHYSQNDLVEYS
                     PVTEKHLTDGMTVRELCSAAITMSDNTAANLLLTTIGGPKELTAFLHNMGDHVTRLDRW
                     EPELNEAIPNDERDTTMPVAMATTLRKLLTGELLTLASRQQLIDWMEADKVAGPLLRSA
                     LPAGWFIADKSGAGERGSRGIIAALGPDGKPSRIVVIYTTGSQATMDERNRQIAEIGAS
                     LIKHW"
     primer_bind     complement(419..438)
                     /label=Amp-R
                     /note="Ampicillin resistance gene, reverse primer"
     rep_origin      1232..1820
                     /direction=RIGHT
                     /label=ori
                     /note="high-copy-number ColE1/pMB1/pBR322/pUC origin of
                     replication"
     primer_bind     1721..1740
                     /label=pBR322ori-F
                     /note="pBR322 origin, forward primer"
     primer_bind     1974..1991
                     /label=L4440
                     /note="L4440 vector, forward primer"
     protein_bind    2108..2129
                     /label=CAP binding site
                     /bound_moiety="E. coli catabolite activator protein"
                     /note="CAP binding activates transcription in the presence
                     of cAMP."
     promoter        2144..2174
                     /label=lac promoter
                     /note="promoter for the E. coli lac operon"
     protein_bind    2182..2198
                     /label=lac operator
                     /bound_moiety="lac repressor encoded by lacI"
                     /note="The lac repressor binds to the lac operator to
                     inhibit transcription in E. coli. This inhibition can be
                     relieved by adding lactose or
                     isopropyl-beta-D-thiogalactopyranoside (IPTG)."
     primer_bind     2187..2209
                     /label=M13/pUC Reverse
                     /note="In lacZ gene"
     primer_bind     2206..2222
                     /label=M13 rev
                     /note="common sequencing primer, one of multiple similar
                     variants"
     primer_bind     2206..2222
                     /label=M13 Reverse
                     /note="In lacZ gene. Also called M13-rev"
     CDS             complement(3644..6178)
                     /codon_start=1
                     /gene="Pichia pastoris HIS4"
                     /product="multifunctional enzyme, required for histidine
                     biosynthesis"
                     /label=PpHIS4
                     /note="auxotrophic marker for Pichia pastoris"
                     /translation="MTFPLLPAYASVAEFDNSLSLVGKAVFPYAADQLHNLIKFTQSTE
                     LQVNVQVESSVTEDQFEELIDNLLKLYNNGINEVILDLDLAERVVQRMIPGARVIYRTL
                     VDKVASLPANASIAVPFSSPLGDLKSFTNGGSRTVYAFSETAKLVDVTSTVASGIIPII
                     DARQLTTEYELSEDVKKFPVSEILLASLTTDRPDGLFTTLVADSSNYSLGLVYSSKKSI
                     PEAIRTQTGVYQSRRHGLWYKGATSGATQKLLGIELDCDGDCLKFVVEQTGVGFCHLER
                     TSCFGQSKGLRAMEATLWDRKSNAPEGSYTKRLFDDEVLLNAKIREEADELAEAKSKED
                     IAWECADLFYFALVRCAKYGVTLDEVERNLDMKSLKVTRRKGDAKPGYTKEQPKEESKP
                     KEVPSEGRIELCKIDVSKASSQEIEDALRRPIQKTEQIMELVKPIVDNVRQNGDKALLE
                     LTAKFDGVALKTPVLEAPFPEELMQLPDNVKRAIDLSIDNVRKFHEAQLTETLQVETCP
                     GVVCSRFARPIEKVGLYIPGGTAILPSTSLMLGVPAKVAGCKEIVFASPPKKDGTLTPE
                     VIYVAHKVGAKCIVLAGGAQAVAAMAYGTETVPKCDKIFGPGNQFVTAAKMMVQNDTSA
                     LCSIDMPAGPSEVLVIADKYADPDFVASDLLSQAEHGIDSQVILLAVDMTDKELARIED
                     AVHNQAVQLPRVEIVRKCIAHSTTLSVATYEQALEMSNQYAPEHLILQIENASSYVDQV
                     QHAGSVFVGAYSPESCGDYSSGTNHTLPTYGYARQYSGVNTATFQKFITSQDVTPEGLK
                     HIGQAVMDLAAVEGLDAHRNAVKVRMEKLGLI"
     primer_bind     complement(7613..7630)
                     /label=M13 Forward
                     /note="In lacZ gene. Also called M13-F20 or M13 (-21)
                     Forward"
     primer_bind     complement(7613..7629)
                     /label=M13 fwd
                     /note="common sequencing primer, one of multiple similar
                     variants"
     primer_bind     complement(7622..7644)
                     /label=M13/pUC Forward
                     /note="In lacZ gene"
     primer_bind     complement(7838..7857)
                     /label=pRS-marker
                     /note="pRS vectors, use to sequence yeast selectable
                     marker"
     primer_bind     7957..7979
                     /label=pGEX 3'
                     /note="pGEX vectors, reverse primer"
ORIGIN
        1 gacgaaaggg cctcgtgata cgcctatttt tataggttaa tgtcatgata ataatggttt
       61 cttagacgtc aggtggcact tttcggggaa atgtgcgcgg aacccctatt tgtttatttt
      121 tctaaataca ttcaaatatg tatccgctca tgagacaata accctgataa atgcttcaat
      181 aatattgaaa aaggaagagt atgagtattc aacatttccg tgtcgccctt attccctttt
      241 ttgcggcatt ttgccttcct gtttttgctc acccagaaac gctggtgaaa gtaaaagatg
      301 ctgaagatca gttgggtgca cgagtgggtt acatcgaact ggatctcaac agcggtaaga
      361 tccttgagag ttttcgcccc gaagaacgtt ttccaatgat gagcactttt aaagttctgc
      421 tatgtggcgc ggtattatcc cgtattgacg ccgggcaaga gcaactcggt cgccgcatac
      481 actattctca gaatgacttg gttgagtact caccagtcac agaaaagcat cttacggatg
      541 gcatgacagt aagagaatta tgcagtgctg ccataaccat gagtgataac actgcggcca
      601 acttacttct gacaacgatc ggaggaccga aggagctaac cgcttttttg cacaacatgg
      661 gggatcatgt aactcgcctt gatcgttggg aaccggagct gaatgaagcc ataccaaacg
      721 acgagcgtga caccacgatg cctgtagcaa tggcaacaac gttgcgcaaa ctattaactg
      781 gcgaactact tactctagct tcccggcaac aattaataga ctggatggag gcggataaag
      841 ttgcaggacc acttctgcgc tcggcccttc cggctggctg gtttattgct gataaatctg
      901 gagccggtga gcgtgggtct cgcggtatca ttgcagcact ggggccagat ggtaagccct
      961 cccgtatcgt agttatctac acgacgggga gtcaggcaac tatggatgaa cgaaatagac
     1021 agatcgctga gataggtgcc tcactgatta agcattggta actgtcagac caagtttact
     1081 catatatact ttagattgat ttaaaacttc atttttaatt taaaaggatc taggtgaaga
     1141 tcctttttga taatctcatg accaaaatcc cttaacgtga gttttcgttc cactgagcgt
     1201 cagaccccgt agaaaagatc aaaggatctt cttgagatcc tttttttctg cgcgtaatct
     1261 gctgcttgca aacaaaaaaa ccaccgctac cagcggtggt ttgtttgccg gatcaagagc
     1321 taccaactct ttttccgaag gtaactggct tcagcagagc gcagatacca aatactgttc
     1381 ttctagtgta gccgtagtta ggccaccact tcaagaactc tgtagcaccg cctacatacc
     1441 tcgctctgct aatcctgtta ccagtggctg ctgccagtgg cgataagtcg tgtcttaccg
     1501 ggttggactc aagacgatag ttaccggata aggcgcagcg gtcgggctga acggggggtt
     1561 cgtgcacaca gcccagcttg gagcgaacga cctacaccga actgagatac ctacagcgtg
     1621 agctatgaga aagcgccacg cttcccgaag ggagaaaggc ggacaggtat ccggtaagcg
     1681 gcagggtcgg aacaggagag cgcacgaggg agcttccagg gggaaacgcc tggtatcttt
     1741 atagtcctgt cgggtttcgc cacctctgac ttgagcgtcg atttttgtga tgctcgtcag
     1801 gggggcggag cctatggaaa aacgccagca acgcggcctt tttacggttc ctggcctttt
     1861 gctggccttt tgctcacatg ttctttcctg cgttatcccc tgattctgtg gataaccgta
     1921 ttaccgcctt tgagtgagct gataccgctc gccgcagccg aacgaccgag cgcagcgagt
     1981 cagtgagcga ggaagcggaa gagcgcccaa tacgcaaacc gcctctcccc gcgcgttggc
     2041 cgattcatta atgcagctgg cacgacaggt ttcccgactg gaaagcgggc agtgagcgca
     2101 acgcaattaa tgtgagttag ctcactcatt aggcacccca ggctttacac tttatgcttc
     2161 cggctcgtat gttgtgtgga attgtgagcg gataacaatt tcacacagga aacagctatg
     2221 accatgatta cagaccagca gtttaactac gcaaatccac aggaatttct acatcacaat
     2281 accaatggta ataccacgac gtcaaggaat ggaaacgacg acttggagga agacttcgtc
     2341 aacctcttgc ggagtacccg aggctaagac aataagaaga aaaaaaaaga aaagcggtgg
     2401 gggagggatt attaaataag gattatgtaa ccccagggta ccgttctata catatttaag
     2461 gattatttag gacaatcgat gaaatcggca tcaaactgga tgggagtata gtgtccggat
     2521 aatcggataa atcatcttgc gaggagccgc ttggttggtt ggtgagagga gtgaaatatg
     2581 tgtctcctca cccaagaatc gcgatatcag caccctgtgg gggacactat tggcctccct
     2641 cccaaacctt cgatgtggta gtgctttatt atattgatta cattgattac atagctaaac
     2701 cctgcctggt tgcaagttga gctccgaatt ccaatattag taaaatgcct gcaagataac
     2761 ctcggtatgg cgtccgaccc cgcttaatta ttttaactcc tttccaacga ggacttcgta
     2821 atttttgatt agggagttga gaaacggggg gtcttgatac ctcctcgatt tcagatccca
     2881 ccccctctca gtcccaagtg ggacccccct cggccgtgaa atgcgcgcac tttagttttt
     2941 ttcgcatgta aacgccggtg tccgtcaatt aaaagtcgca gactagggtg aactttacca
     3001 tttttgtcgc actccgtctc ctcggaatag gggtgtagta attctgcagt agtgcaattt
     3061 ttaccccgcc aagggggggc gaaaagagac gacctcatca cgcattctcc agtcgctctc
     3121 tacgcctaca gcaccgacgt agttaacttt ctcccatata taaagcaatt gccattcccc
     3181 tgaaaacttt aacctctgct ttttcttgat ttttccttgc ccaaagaaaa gcgttcgttt
     3241 gtgcaagctt atcgataagc tttaatgcgg tagtttatca cagttaaatt gctaacgcag
     3301 tcaggcaccg tgtatgaaat ctaacaatgc gctcatcgtc atcctcggca ccgtcaccct
     3361 ggatgctgta ggcataggct tggttatgcc ggtactgccg ggcctcttgc gggatatcgt
     3421 ccattccgac agcatcgcca gtcactatgg cgtgctgcta gcgctatatg cgttgatgca
     3481 atttctatgc gcacccgttc tcggagcact gtccgaccgc tttggccgcc gcccagtcct
     3541 gctcgcttcg ctacttggag ccactatcga ctacgcgatc atggcgacca cacccgtcct
     3601 gtggatctat cgaatctaaa tgtaagttaa aatctctaaa taattaaata agtcccagtt
     3661 tctccatacg aaccttaaca gcattgcggt gagcatctag accttcaaca gcagccagat
     3721 ccatcactgc ttggccaata tgtttcagtc cctcaggagt tacgtcttgt gaagtgatga
     3781 acttctggaa ggttgcagtg ttaactccgc tgtattgacg ggcatatccg tacgttggca
     3841 aagtgtggtt ggtaccggag gagtaatctc cacaactctc tggagagtag gcaccaacaa
     3901 acacagatcc agcgtgttgt acttgatcaa cataagaaga agcattctcg atttgcagga
     3961 tcaagtgttc aggagcgtac tgattggaca tttccaaagc ctgctcgtag gttgcaaccg
     4021 atagggttgt agagtgtgca atacacttgc gtacaatttc aacccttggc aactgcacag
     4081 cttggttgtg aacagcatct tcaattctgg caagctcctt gtctgtcata tcgacagcca
     4141 acagaatcac ctgggaatca ataccatgtt cagcttgaga cagaaggtct gaggcaacga
     4201 aatctggatc agcgtattta tcagcaataa ctagaacttc agaaggccca gcaggcatgt
     4261 caatactaca cagggctgat gtgtcatttt gaaccatcat cttggcagca gtaacgaact
     4321 ggtttcctgg accaaatatt ttgtcacact taggaacagt ttctgttccg taagccatag
     4381 cagctactgc ctgggcgcct cctgctagca cgatacactt agcaccaacc ttgtgggcaa
     4441 cgtagatgac ttctggggta agggtaccat ccttcttagg tggagatgca aaaacaattt
     4501 ctttgcaacc agcaactttg gcaggaacac ccagcatcag ggaagtggaa ggcagaattg
     4561 cggttccacc aggaatatag aggccaactt tctcaatagg tcttgcaaaa cgagagcaga
     4621 ctacaccagg gcaagtctca acttgcaacg tctccgttag ttgagcttca tggaatttcc
     4681 tgacgttatc tatagagaga tcaatggctc tcttaacgtt atctggcaat tgcataagtt
     4741 cctctgggaa aggagcttct aacacaggtg tcttcaaagc gactccatca aacttggcag
     4801 ttagttctaa aagggctttg tcaccatttt gacgaacatt gtcgacaatt ggtttgacta
     4861 attccataat ctgttccgtt ttctggatag gacgacgaag ggcatcttca atttcttgtg
     4921 aggaggcctt agaaacgtca attttgcaca attcaatacg accttcagaa gggacttctt
     4981 taggtttgga ttcttcttta ggttgttcct tggtgtatcc tggcttggca tctcctttcc
     5041 ttctagtgac ctttagggac ttcatatcca ggtttctctc cacctcgtcc aacgtcacac
     5101 cgtacttggc acatctaact aatgcaaaat aaaataagtc agcacattcc caggctatat
     5161 cttccttgga tttagcttct gcaagttcat cagcttcctc cctaatttta gcgttcaaca
     5221 aaacttcgtc gtcaaataac cgtttggtat aagaaccttc tggagcattg ctcttacgat
     5281 cccacaaggt ggcttccatg gctctaagac cctttgattg gccaaaacag gaagtgcgtt
     5341 ccaagtgaca gaaaccaaca cctgtttgtt caaccacaaa tttcaagcag tctccatcac
     5401 aatccaattc gatacccagc aacttttgag ttgctccaga tgtagcacct ttataccaca
     5461 aaccgtgacg acgagattgg tagactccag tttgtgtcct tatagcctcc ggaatagact
     5521 ttttggacga gtacaccagg cccaacgagt aattagaaga gtcagccacc aaagtagtga
     5581 atagaccatc ggggcggtca gtagtcaaag acgccaacaa aatttcactg acagggaact
     5641 ttttgacatc ttcagaaagt tcgtattcag tagtcaattg ccgagcatca ataatgggga
     5701 ttataccaga agcaacagtg gaagtcacat ctaccaactt tgcggtctca gaaaaagcat
     5761 aaacagttct actaccgcca ttagtgaaac ttttcaaatc gcccagtgga gaagaaaaag
     5821 gcacagcgat actagcatta gcgggcaagg atgcaacttt atcaaccagg gtcctataga
     5881 taaccctagc gcctgggatc atcctttgga caactctttc tgccaaatct aggtccaaaa
     5941 tcacttcatt gataccatta ttgtacaact tgagcaagtt gtcgatcagc tcctcaaatt
     6001 ggtcctctgt aacggatgac tcaacttgca cattaacttg aagctcagtc gattgagtga
     6061 acttgatcag gttgtgcagc tggtcagcag catagggaaa cacggctttt cctaccaaac
     6121 tcaaggaatt atcaaactct gcaacacttg cgtatgcagg tagcaaggga aatgtcatac
     6181 ttgaagtcgg acagtgagtg tagtcttgag aaattctgaa gccgtatttt tattatcagt
     6241 gagtcagtca tcaggagatc ctctacgccg gacgcatcgt ggccgacctg cagggggggg
     6301 gggggcgctg aggtctgcct cgtgaagaag gtgttgctga ctcataccag gcctgaatcg
     6361 ccccatcatc cagccagaaa gtgagggagc cacggttgat gagagctttg ttgtaggtgg
     6421 accagttggt gattttgaac ttttgctttg ccacggaacg gtctgcgttg tcgggaagat
     6481 gcgtgatctg atccttcaac tcagcaaaag ttcgatttat tcaacaaagc cgccgtcccg
     6541 tcaagtcagc gtaatgctct gccagtgtta caaccaatta accaattctg aactgagtat
     6601 ttatgacctt atatattatt aacgttcaat gatcatcatg agtgaaaaat cttattatta
     6661 gtcgtgttct tattgtaggc agccatgatt ctctctacat gacctaacgg gttgtgtaat
     6721 gctctcacgc tctttactat gtcaccccta gtcattgtgc gtcttctctt tggatgtgaa
     6781 gaagtgtcgt cgttttcctt tctcttttga cgactggggt cgagcgagaa tgattcattc
     6841 tgtgcggcag ctgaaggatg ggaatgggtc cttcgcaacg tttcacctgt gctctcgttg
     6901 agatcgttgg ccactgaaga ctgtgctggc cgtagatggt ttccaggaaa ggatcgtggc
     6961 tctgtaaaat aaggtttatc tttgatgctt gagagccgga ttaaagaggt ataattactc
     7021 tctggtgtac tttgtgtagt gctgttgccg tttgctgaag gtgaactctt gttggaacat
     7081 tccattatgg gtgttcgcct tgataaactt gaatggtcgc tagttagtcc tacttttgtg
     7141 attgcttttg gggtctccaa ttgtccgctg gaagggggat cttgttcata tccatgtaca
     7201 aaggttttat cgcgttgagg tggtgaagca tcttgtttga ccagcatcga accagtcttc
     7261 ttttgcgaat gagagtccga attagttgtg gcaattgcat ctccagtaga gcggctgggc
     7321 tgagctttgg aaagaatgct ttgaaaaact ccccaggcct gcttccaact tgcttgggaa
     7381 cgggtatgag tatctaaagg aggagtaaca gacgaggagg gagtagacaa aaactttgtc
     7441 gaggacgagg agaaagactg ttgagcctga gtcgcaggag catctggtct tctctcagcg
     7501 tcattagacg tttcatgccg tgggtcaact attaatatcg gtgcattaac accacctgag
     7561 gggttgtctt gattgaactg acgattgatt tctgcaggca tgcaagcttg gcactggccg
     7621 tcgttttaca acgtcgtgac tgggaaaacc ctggcgttac ccaacttaat cgccttgcag
     7681 cacatccccc tttcgccagc tggcgtaata gcgaagaggc ccgcaccgat cgcccttccc
     7741 aacagttgcg cagcctgaat ggcgaatggc gcctgatgcg gtattttctc cttacgcatc
     7801 tgtgcggtat ttcacaccgc atatggtgca ctctcagtac aatctgctct gatgccgcat
     7861 agttaagcca gccccgacac ccgccaacac ccgctgacgc gccctgacgg gcttgtctgc
     7921 tcccggcatc cgcttacaga caagctgtga ccgtctccgg gagctgcatg tgtcagaggt
     7981 tttcaccgtc atcaccgaaa cgcgcga
//
