LOCUS       Exported 8007 bp ds-DNA circular SYN 12-MAY-2021
DEFINITION  vector for knocking out ald1 in Komagataella phaffii.
ACCESSION   .
VERSION     .
KEYWORDS    pUC_delta ald1
SOURCE      synthetic DNA construct
  ORGANISM  synthetic DNA construct
REFERENCE   1 (bases 1 to 8007)
  TITLE     Engineered ethanol-driven biosynthetic system for improving
            production of acetyl-CoA derived drugs in Crabtree-negative yeast
REFERENCE   2 (bases 1 to 8007)
  AUTHORS   .
  TITLE     Direct Submission
  JOURNAL   Exported May 12, 2021 from SnapGene Server 1.1.58
            http://www.snapgene.com
FEATURES             Location/Qualifiers
     source          1..8007
                     /organism="synthetic DNA construct"
                     /mol_type="other DNA"
     primer_bind     26..45
                     /label=pRS-marker
                     /note="pRS vectors, use to sequence yeast selectable
                     marker"
     primer_bind     239..261
                     /label=M13/pUC Forward
                     /note="In lacZ gene"
     primer_bind     253..270
                     /label=M13 Forward
                     /note="In lacZ gene. Also called M13-F20 or M13 (-21)
                     Forward"
     primer_bind     254..270
                     /label=M13 fwd
                     /note="common sequencing primer, one of multiple similar
                     variants"
     CDS             1704..4238
                     /codon_start=1
                     /gene="Pichia pastoris HIS4"
                     /product="multifunctional enzyme, required for histidine
                     biosynthesis"
                     /label=PpHIS4
                     /note="auxotrophic marker for Pichia pastoris"
                     /translation="MTFPLLPAYASVAEFDNSLSLVGKAVFPYAADQLHNLIKFTQSTE
                     LQVNVQVESSVTEDQFEELIDNLLKLYNNGINEVILDLDLAERVVQRMIPGARVIYRTL
                     VDKVASLPANASIAVPFSSPLGDLKSFTNGGSRTVYAFSETAKLVDVTSTVASGIIPII
                     DARQLTTEYELSEDVKKFPVSEILLASLTTDRPDGLFTTLVADSSNYSLGLVYSSKKSI
                     PEAIRTQTGVYQSRRHGLWYKGATSGATQKLLGIELDCDGDCLKFVVEQTGVGFCHLER
                     TSCFGQSKGLRAMEATLWDRKSNAPEGSYTKRLFDDEVLLNAKIREEADELAEAKSKED
                     IAWECADLFYFALVRCAKYGVTLDEVERNLDMKSLKVTRRKGDAKPGYTKEQPKEESKP
                     KEVPSEGRIELCKIDVSKASSQEIEDALRRPIQKTEQIMELVKPIVDNVRQNGDKALLE
                     LTAKFDGVALKTPVLEAPFPEELMQLPDNVKRAIDLSIDNVRKFHEAQLTETLQVETCP
                     GVVCSRFARPIEKVGLYIPGGTAILPSTSLMLGVPAKVAGCKEIVFASPPKKDGTLTPE
                     VIYVAHKVGAKCIVLAGGAQAVAAMAYGTETVPKCDKIFGPGNQFVTAAKMMVQNDTSA
                     LCSIDMPAGPSEVLVIADKYADPDFVASDLLSQAEHGIDSQVILLAVDMTDKELARIED
                     AVHNQAVQLPRVEIVRKCIAHSTTLSVATYEQALEMSNQYAPEHLILQIENASSYVDQV
                     QHAGSVFVGAYSPESCGDYSSGTNHTLPTYGYARQYSGVNTATFQKFITSQDVTPEGLK
                     HIGQAVMDLAAVEGLDAHRNAVKVRMEKLGLI"
     primer_bind     complement(5661..5677)
                     /label=M13 rev
                     /note="common sequencing primer, one of multiple similar
                     variants"
     primer_bind     complement(5661..5677)
                     /label=M13 Reverse
                     /note="In lacZ gene. Also called M13-rev"
     primer_bind     complement(5674..5696)
                     /label=M13/pUC Reverse
                     /note="In lacZ gene"
     protein_bind    5685..5701
                     /label=lac operator
                     /bound_moiety="lac repressor encoded by lacI"
                     /note="The lac repressor binds to the lac operator to
                     inhibit transcription in E. coli. This inhibition can be
                     relieved by adding lactose or
                     isopropyl-beta-D-thiogalactopyranoside (IPTG)."
     promoter        complement(5709..5739)
                     /label=lac promoter
                     /note="promoter for the E. coli lac operon"
     protein_bind    5754..5775
                     /label=CAP binding site
                     /bound_moiety="E. coli catabolite activator protein"
                     /note="CAP binding activates transcription in the presence
                     of cAMP."
     primer_bind     complement(5892..5909)
                     /label=L4440
                     /note="L4440 vector, forward primer"
     rep_origin      complement(6063..6651)
                     /direction=LEFT
                     /label=ori
                     /note="high-copy-number ColE1/pMB1/pBR322/pUC origin of
                     replication"
     primer_bind     complement(6143..6162)
                     /label=pBR322ori-F
                     /note="pBR322 origin, forward primer"
     CDS             complement(6822..7682)
                     /codon_start=1
                     /gene="bla"
                     /product="beta-lactamase"
                     /label=AmpR
                     /note="confers resistance to ampicillin, carbenicillin, and
                     related antibiotics"
                     /translation="MSIQHFRVALIPFFAAFCLPVFAHPETLVKVKDAEDQLGARVGYI
                     ELDLNSGKILESFRPEERFPMMSTFKVLLCGAVLSRIDAGQEQLGRRIHYSQNDLVEYS
                     PVTEKHLTDGMTVRELCSAAITMSDNTAANLLLTTIGGPKELTAFLHNMGDHVTRLDRW
                     EPELNEAIPNDERDTTMPVAMATTLRKLLTGELLTLASRQQLIDWMEADKVAGPLLRSA
                     LPAGWFIADKSGAGERGSRGIIAALGPDGKPSRIVVIYTTGSQATMDERNRQIAEIGAS
                     LIKHW"
     primer_bind     7445..7464
                     /label=Amp-R
                     /note="Ampicillin resistance gene, reverse primer"
     promoter        complement(7683..7787)
                     /gene="bla"
                     /label=AmpR promoter
     primer_bind     7855..7873
                     /label=pBRforEco
                     /note="pBR322 vectors, upsteam of EcoRI site, forward
                     primer"
     primer_bind     complement(7911..7933)
                     /label=pGEX 3'
                     /note="pGEX vectors, reverse primer"
ORIGIN
        1 gggtgtcggg gctggcttaa ctatgcggca tcagagcaga ttgtactgag agtgcaccat
       61 atgcggtgtg aaataccgca cagatgcgta aggagaaaat accgcatcag gcgccattcg
      121 ccattcaggc tgcgcaactg ttgggaaggg cgatcggtgc gggcctcttc gctattacgc
      181 cagctggcga aagggggatg tgctgcaagg cgattaagtt gggtaacgcc agggttttcc
      241 cagtcacgac gttgtaaaac gacggccagt gccaagcttg catgcctgca gaaatcaatc
      301 gtcagttcaa tcaagacaac ccctcaggtg gtgttaatgc accgatatta atagttgacc
      361 cacggcatga aacgtctaat gacgctgaga gaagaccaga tgctcctgcg actcaggctc
      421 aacagtcttt ctcctcgtcc tcgacaaagt ttttgtctac tccctcctcg tctgttactc
      481 ctcctttaga tactcatacc cgttcccaag caagttggaa gcaggcctgg ggagtttttc
      541 aaagcattct ttccaaagct cagcccagcc gctctactgg agatgcaatt gccacaacta
      601 attcggactc tcattcgcaa aagaagactg gttcgatgct ggtcaaacaa gatgcttcac
      661 cacctcaacg cgataaaacc tttgtacatg gatatgaaca agatccccct tccagcggac
      721 aattggagac cccaaaagca atcacaaaag taggactaac tagcgaccat tcaagtttat
      781 caaggcgaac acccataatg gaatgttcca acaagagttc accttcagca aacggcaaca
      841 gcactacaca aagtacacca gagagtaatt atacctcttt aatccggctc tcaagcatca
      901 aagataaacc ttattttaca gagccacgat cctttcctgg aaaccatcta cggccagcac
      961 agtcttcagt ggccaacgat ctcaacgaga gcacaggtga aacgttgcga aggacccatt
     1021 cccatccttc agctgccgca cagaatgaat cattctcgct cgaccccagt cgtcaaaaga
     1081 gaaaggaaaa cgacgacact tcttcacatc caaagagaag acgcacaatg actaggggtg
     1141 acatagtaaa gagcgtgaga gcattacaca acccgttagg tcatgtagag agaatcatgg
     1201 ctgcctacaa taagaacacg actaataata agatttttca ctcatgatga tcattgaacg
     1261 ttaataatat ataaggtcat aaatactcag ttcagaattg gttaattggt tgtaacactg
     1321 gcagagcatt acgctgactt gacgggacgg cggctttgtt gaataaatcg aacttttgct
     1381 gagttgaagg atcagatcac gcatcttccc gacaacgcag accgttccgt ggcaaagcaa
     1441 aagttcaaaa tcaccaactg gtccacctac aacaaagctc tcatcaaccg tggctccctc
     1501 actttctggc tggatgatgg ggcgattcag gcctggtatg agtcagcaac accttcttca
     1561 cgaggcagac ctcagcgccc ccccccccct gcaggtcggc cacgatgcgt ccggcgtaga
     1621 ggatctcctg atgactgact cactgataat aaaaatacgg cttcagaatt tctcaagact
     1681 acactcactg tccgacttca agtatgacat ttcccttgct acctgcatac gcaagtgttg
     1741 cagagtttga taattccttg agtttggtag gaaaagccgt gtttccctat gctgctgacc
     1801 agctgcacaa cctgatcaag ttcactcaat cgactgagct tcaagttaat gtgcaagttg
     1861 agtcatccgt tacagaggac caatttgagg agctgatcga caacttgctc aagttgtaca
     1921 ataatggtat caatgaagtg attttggacc tagatttggc agaaagagtt gtccaaagga
     1981 tgatcccagg cgctagggtt atctatagga ccctggttga taaagttgca tccttgcccg
     2041 ctaatgctag tatcgctgtg cctttttctt ctccactggg cgatttgaaa agtttcacta
     2101 atggcggtag tagaactgtt tatgcttttt ctgagaccgc aaagttggta gatgtgactt
     2161 ccactgttgc ttctggtata atccccatta ttgatgctcg gcaattgact actgaatacg
     2221 aactttctga agatgtcaaa aagttccctg tcagtgaaat tttgttggcg tctttgacta
     2281 ctgaccgccc cgatggtcta ttcactactt tggtggctga ctcttctaat tactcgttgg
     2341 gcctggtgta ctcgtccaaa aagtctattc cggaggctat aaggacacaa actggagtct
     2401 accaatctcg tcgtcacggt ttgtggtata aaggtgctac atctggagca actcaaaagt
     2461 tgctgggtat cgaattggat tgtgatggag actgcttgaa atttgtggtt gaacaaacag
     2521 gtgttggttt ctgtcacttg gaacgcactt cctgttttgg ccaatcaaag ggtcttagag
     2581 ccatggaagc caccttgtgg gatcgtaaga gcaatgctcc agaaggttct tataccaaac
     2641 ggttatttga cgacgaagtt ttgttgaacg ctaaaattag ggaggaagct gatgaacttg
     2701 cagaagctaa atccaaggaa gatatagcct gggaatgtgc tgacttattt tattttgcat
     2761 tagttagatg tgccaagtac ggtgtgacgt tggacgaggt ggagagaaac ctggatatga
     2821 agtccctaaa ggtcactaga aggaaaggag atgccaagcc aggatacacc aaggaacaac
     2881 ctaaagaaga atccaaacct aaagaagtcc cttctgaagg tcgtattgaa ttgtgcaaaa
     2941 ttgacgtttc taaggcctcc tcacaagaaa ttgaagatgc ccttcgtcgt cctatccaga
     3001 aaacggaaca gattatggaa ttagtcaaac caattgtcga caatgttcgt caaaatggtg
     3061 acaaagccct tttagaacta actgccaagt ttgatggagt cgctttgaag acacctgtgt
     3121 tagaagctcc tttcccagag gaacttatgc aattgccaga taacgttaag agagccattg
     3181 atctctctat agataacgtc aggaaattcc atgaagctca actaacggag acgttgcaag
     3241 ttgagacttg ccctggtgta gtctgctctc gttttgcaag acctattgag aaagttggcc
     3301 tctatattcc tggtggaacc gcaattctgc cttccacttc cctgatgctg ggtgttcctg
     3361 ccaaagttgc tggttgcaaa gaaattgttt ttgcatctcc acctaagaag gatggtaccc
     3421 ttaccccaga agtcatctac gttgcccaca aggttggtgc taagtgtatc gtgctagcag
     3481 gaggcgccca ggcagtagct gctatggctt acggaacaga aactgttcct aagtgtgaca
     3541 aaatatttgg tccaggaaac cagttcgtta ctgctgccaa gatgatggtt caaaatgaca
     3601 catcagccct gtgtagtatt gacatgcctg ctgggccttc tgaagttcta gttattgctg
     3661 ataaatacgc tgatccagat ttcgttgcct cagaccttct gtctcaagct gaacatggta
     3721 ttgattccca ggtgattctg ttggctgtcg atatgacaga caaggagctt gccagaattg
     3781 aagatgctgt tcacaaccaa gctgtgcagt tgccaagggt tgaaattgta cgcaagtgta
     3841 ttgcacactc tacaacccta tcggttgcaa cctacgagca ggctttggaa atgtccaatc
     3901 agtacgctcc tgaacacttg atcctgcaaa tcgagaatgc ttcttcttat gttgatcaag
     3961 tacaacacgc tggatctgtg tttgttggtg cctactctcc agagagttgt ggagattact
     4021 cctccggtac caaccacact ttgccaacgt acggatatgc ccgtcaatac agcggagtta
     4081 acactgcaac cttccagaag ttcatcactt cacaagacgt aactcctgag ggactgaaac
     4141 atattggcca agcagtgatg gatctggctg ctgttgaagg tctagatgct caccgcaatg
     4201 ctgttaaggt tcgtatggag aaactgggac ttatttaatt atttagagat tttaacttac
     4261 atttagattc gatagatcca caggacgggt gtggtcgcca tgatcgcgta gtcgatagtg
     4321 gctccaagta gcgaagcgag caggactggg cggcggccaa agcggtcgga cagtgctccg
     4381 agaacgggtg cgcatagaaa ttgcatcaac gcatatagcg ctagcagcac gccatagtga
     4441 ctggcgatgc tgtcggaatg gacgatatcc cgcaagaggc ccggcagtac cggcataacc
     4501 aagcctatgc ctacagcatc cagggtgacg gtgccgagga tgacgatgag cgcattgtta
     4561 gatttcatac acggtgcctg actgcgttag caatttaact gtgataaact accgcattaa
     4621 agcttatcga taagcttgca caaacgaacg cttttctttg ggcaaggaaa aatcaagaaa
     4681 aagcagaggt taaagttttc aggggaatgg caattgcttt atatatggga gaaagttaac
     4741 tacgtcggtg ctgtaggcgt agagagcgac tggagaatgc gtgatgaggt cgtctctttt
     4801 cgccccccct tggcggggta aaaattgcac tactgcagaa ttactacacc cctattccga
     4861 ggagacggag tgcgacaaaa atggtaaagt tcaccctagt ctgcgacttt taattgacgg
     4921 acaccggcgt ttacatgcga aaaaaactaa agtgcgcgca tttcacggcc gaggggggtc
     4981 ccacttggga ctgagagggg gtgggatctg aaatcgagga ggtatcaaga ccccccgttt
     5041 ctcaactccc taatcaaaaa ttacgaagtc ctcgttggaa aggagttaaa ataattaagc
     5101 ggggtcggac gccataccga ggttatcttg caggcatttt actaatattg gaattcggag
     5161 ctcaacttgc aaccaggcag ggtttagcta tgtaatcaat gtaatcaata taataaagca
     5221 ctaccacatc gaaggtttgg gagggaggcc aatagtgtcc cccacagggt gctgatatcg
     5281 cgattcttgg gtgaggagac acatatttca ctcctctcac caaccaacca agcggctcct
     5341 cgcaagatga tttatccgat tatccggaca ctatactccc atccagtttg atgccgattt
     5401 catcgattgt cctaaataat ccttaaatat gtatagaacg gtaccctggg gttacataat
     5461 ccttatttaa taatccctcc cccaccgctt ttcttttttt tttcttctta ttgtcttagc
     5521 ctcgggtact ccgcaagagg ttgacgaagt cttcctccaa gtcgtcgttt ccattccttg
     5581 acgtcgtggt attaccattg gtattgtgat gtagaaattc ctgtggattt gcgtagttaa
     5641 actgctggtc tgtaatcatg gtcatagctg tttcctgtgt gaaattgtta tccgctcaca
     5701 attccacaca acatacgagc cggaagcata aagtgtaaag cctggggtgc ctaatgagtg
     5761 agctaactca cattaattgc gttgcgctca ctgcccgctt tccagtcggg aaacctgtcg
     5821 tgccagctgc attaatgaat cggccaacgc gcggggagag gcggtttgcg tattgggcgc
     5881 tcttccgctt cctcgctcac tgactcgctg cgctcggtcg ttcggctgcg gcgagcggta
     5941 tcagctcact caaaggcggt aatacggtta tccacagaat caggggataa cgcaggaaag
     6001 aacatgtgag caaaaggcca gcaaaaggcc aggaaccgta aaaaggccgc gttgctggcg
     6061 tttttccata ggctccgccc ccctgacgag catcacaaaa atcgacgctc aagtcagagg
     6121 tggcgaaacc cgacaggact ataaagatac caggcgtttc cccctggaag ctccctcgtg
     6181 cgctctcctg ttccgaccct gccgcttacc ggatacctgt ccgcctttct cccttcggga
     6241 agcgtggcgc tttctcatag ctcacgctgt aggtatctca gttcggtgta ggtcgttcgc
     6301 tccaagctgg gctgtgtgca cgaacccccc gttcagcccg accgctgcgc cttatccggt
     6361 aactatcgtc ttgagtccaa cccggtaaga cacgacttat cgccactggc agcagccact
     6421 ggtaacagga ttagcagagc gaggtatgta ggcggtgcta cagagttctt gaagtggtgg
     6481 cctaactacg gctacactag aagaacagta tttggtatct gcgctctgct gaagccagtt
     6541 accttcggaa aaagagttgg tagctcttga tccggcaaac aaaccaccgc tggtagcggt
     6601 ggtttttttg tttgcaagca gcagattacg cgcagaaaaa aaggatctca agaagatcct
     6661 ttgatctttt ctacggggtc tgacgctcag tggaacgaaa actcacgtta agggattttg
     6721 gtcatgagat tatcaaaaag gatcttcacc tagatccttt taaattaaaa atgaagtttt
     6781 aaatcaatct aaagtatata tgagtaaact tggtctgaca gttaccaatg cttaatcagt
     6841 gaggcaccta tctcagcgat ctgtctattt cgttcatcca tagttgcctg actccccgtc
     6901 gtgtagataa ctacgatacg ggagggctta ccatctggcc ccagtgctgc aatgataccg
     6961 cgagacccac gctcaccggc tccagattta tcagcaataa accagccagc cggaagggcc
     7021 gagcgcagaa gtggtcctgc aactttatcc gcctccatcc agtctattaa ttgttgccgg
     7081 gaagctagag taagtagttc gccagttaat agtttgcgca acgttgttgc cattgctaca
     7141 ggcatcgtgg tgtcacgctc gtcgtttggt atggcttcat tcagctccgg ttcccaacga
     7201 tcaaggcgag ttacatgatc ccccatgttg tgcaaaaaag cggttagctc cttcggtcct
     7261 ccgatcgttg tcagaagtaa gttggccgca gtgttatcac tcatggttat ggcagcactg
     7321 cataattctc ttactgtcat gccatccgta agatgctttt ctgtgactgg tgagtactca
     7381 accaagtcat tctgagaata gtgtatgcgg cgaccgagtt gctcttgccc ggcgtcaata
     7441 cgggataata ccgcgccaca tagcagaact ttaaaagtgc tcatcattgg aaaacgttct
     7501 tcggggcgaa aactctcaag gatcttaccg ctgttgagat ccagttcgat gtaacccact
     7561 cgtgcaccca actgatcttc agcatctttt actttcacca gcgtttctgg gtgagcaaaa
     7621 acaggaaggc aaaatgccgc aaaaaaggga ataagggcga cacggaaatg ttgaatactc
     7681 atactcttcc tttttcaata ttattgaagc atttatcagg gttattgtct catgagcgga
     7741 tacatatttg aatgtattta gaaaaataaa caaatagggg ttccgcgcac atttccccga
     7801 aaagtgccac ctgacgtcta agaaaccatt attatcatga cattaaccta taaaaatagg
     7861 cgtatcacga ggccctttcg tctcgcgcgt ttcggtgatg acggtgaaaa cctctgacac
     7921 atgcagctcc cggagacggt cacagcttgt ctgtaagcgg atgccgggag cagacaagcc
     7981 cgtcagggcg cgtcagcggg tgttggc
//
